LOCUS       Exported 7018 bp ds-DNA circular SYN 13-MAY-2021
DEFINITION  individual 6N barcode to make barcoded cell line variants.
ACCESSION   .
VERSION     .
KEYWORDS    MSCV-6NBC-GFP-PGK-Puro-Barcode44
SOURCE      synthetic DNA construct
  ORGANISM  synthetic DNA construct
REFERENCE   1 (bases 1 to 7018)
  AUTHORS   Gruner BM, Schulze CJ, Yang D, Ogasawara D, Dix MM, Rogers ZN,
            Chuang CH, McFarland CD, Chiou SH, Brown JM, Cravatt BF, Bogyo M,
            Winslow MM
  TITLE     An in vivo multiplexed small-molecule screening platform.
  JOURNAL   Nat Methods. 2016 Sep 12. doi: 10.1038/nmeth.3992.
  PUBMED    27617390
REFERENCE   2 (bases 1 to 7018)
  AUTHORS   .
  TITLE     Direct Submission
  JOURNAL   Exported May 13, 2021 from SnapGene Server 1.1.58
            http://www.snapgene.com
FEATURES             Location/Qualifiers
     source          1..7018
                     /organism="synthetic DNA construct"
                     /mol_type="other DNA"
     misc_feature    579..920
                     /label=MESV Psi
                     /note="packaging signal of murine embryonic stem cell
                     virus"
     CDS             987..1403
                     /label=gag (truncated)
                     /note="truncated Moloney murine leukemia virus (MMLV) gag
                     gene lacking the start codon"
     primer_bind     1333..1355
                     /label=pLXSN 5'
                     /note="Murine stem cell virus, forward primer. Also called
                     MSCV"
     primer_bind     1371..1387
                     /label=pBABE 5'
                     /note="Psi packaging signal, forward primer for pBABE
                     vectors"
     CDS             1427..2143
                     /codon_start=1
                     /product="enhanced GFP"
                     /label=EGFP
                     /translation="MVSKGEELFTGVVPILVELDGDVNGHKFSVSGEGEGDATYGKLTL
                     KFICTTGKLPVPWPTLVTTLTYGVQCFSRYPDHMKQHDFFKSAMPEGYVQERTIFFKDD
                     GNYKTRAEVKFEGDTLVNRIELKGIDFKEDGNILGHKLEYNYNSHNVYIMADKQKNGIK
                     VNFKIRHNIEDGSVQLADHYQQNTPIGDGPVLLPDNHYLSTQSALSKDPNEKRDHMVLL
                     EFVTAAGITLGMDELYK"
     primer_bind     complement(1472..1493)
                     /label=EGFP-N
                     /note="EGFP, reverse primer"
     primer_bind     complement(1733..1752)
                     /label=EXFP-R
                     /note="For distinguishing EGFP variants, reverse primer"
     primer_bind     2080..2101
                     /label=EGFP-C
                     /note="EGFP, forward primer"
     promoter        2161..2660
                     /label=PGK promoter
                     /note="mouse phosphoglycerate kinase 1 promoter"
     primer_bind     complement(2196..2219)
                     /label=MSCV-rev
                     /note="Murine stem cell virus, reverse primer"
     primer_bind     2593..2612
                     /label=mPGK-F
                     /note="Mouse PGK promoter, forward primer"
     CDS             2681..3280
                     /codon_start=1
                     /gene="pac from Streptomyces alboniger"
                     /product="puromycin N-acetyltransferase"
                     /label=PuroR
                     /note="confers resistance to puromycin"
                     /translation="MTEYKPTVRLATRDDVPRAVRTLAAAFADYPATRHTVDPDRHIER
                     VTELQELFLTRVGLDIGKVWVADDGAAVAVWTTPESVEAGAVFAEIGPRMAELSGSRLA
                     AQQQMEGLLAPHRPKEPAWFLATVGVSPDHQGKGLGSAVVLPGVEAAERAGVPAFLETS
                     APRNLPFYERLGFTVTADVEVPEGPRTWCMTRKPGA"
     primer_bind     complement(2681..2700)
                     /label=Puro-R
                     /note="Puromycin resistance gene, reverse primer. Also
                     called puro-variant-R"
     primer_bind     3177..3197
                     /label=Puro-F
                     /note="Puromycin resistance gene, forward primer"
     LTR             3380..3894
                     /label=3' LTR
                     /note="3' long terminal repeat from murine embryonic stem
                     cell virus"
     primer_bind     complement(4063..4079)
                     /label=M13 rev
                     /note="common sequencing primer, one of multiple similar
                     variants"
     primer_bind     complement(4063..4079)
                     /label=M13 Reverse
                     /note="In lacZ gene. Also called M13-rev"
     primer_bind     complement(4076..4098)
                     /label=M13/pUC Reverse
                     /note="In lacZ gene"
     protein_bind    4087..4103
                     /label=lac operator
                     /bound_moiety="lac repressor encoded by lacI"
                     /note="The lac repressor binds to the lac operator to
                     inhibit transcription in E. coli. This inhibition can be
                     relieved by adding lactose or
                     isopropyl-beta-D-thiogalactopyranoside (IPTG)."
     promoter        complement(4111..4141)
                     /label=lac promoter
                     /note="promoter for the E. coli lac operon"
     protein_bind    4156..4177
                     /label=CAP binding site
                     /bound_moiety="E. coli catabolite activator protein"
                     /note="CAP binding activates transcription in the presence
                     of cAMP."
     primer_bind     complement(4294..4311)
                     /label=L4440
                     /note="L4440 vector, forward primer"
     rep_origin      complement(4465..5053)
                     /direction=LEFT
                     /label=ori
                     /note="high-copy-number ColE1/pMB1/pBR322/pUC origin of
                     replication"
     primer_bind     complement(4545..4564)
                     /label=pBR322ori-F
                     /note="pBR322 origin, forward primer"
     CDS             complement(5224..6084)
                     /codon_start=1
                     /gene="bla"
                     /product="beta-lactamase"
                     /label=AmpR
                     /note="confers resistance to ampicillin, carbenicillin, and
                     related antibiotics"
                     /translation="MSIQHFRVALIPFFAAFCLPVFAHPETLVKVKDAEDQLGARVGYI
                     ELDLNSGKILESFRPEERFPMMSTFKVLLCGAVLSRIDAGQEQLGRRIHYSQNDLVEYS
                     PVTEKHLTDGMTVRELCSAAITMSDNTAANLLLTTIGGPKELTAFLHNMGDHVTRLDRW
                     EPELNEAIPNDERDTTMPVAMATTLRKLLTGELLTLASRQQLIDWMEADKVAGPLLRSA
                     LPAGWFIADKSGAGERGSRGIIAALGPDGKPSRIVVIYTTGSQATMDERNRQIAEIGAS
                     LIKHW"
     primer_bind     5847..5866
                     /label=Amp-R
                     /note="Ampicillin resistance gene, reverse primer"
     promoter        complement(6085..6189)
                     /gene="bla"
                     /label=AmpR promoter
     primer_bind     6257..6275
                     /label=pBRforEco
                     /note="pBR322 vectors, upsteam of EcoRI site, forward
                     primer"
     primer_bind     complement(6313..6335)
                     /label=pGEX 3'
                     /note="pGEX vectors, reverse primer"
     primer_bind     6435..6454
                     /label=pRS-marker
                     /note="pRS vectors, use to sequence yeast selectable
                     marker"
     primer_bind     6648..6670
                     /label=M13/pUC Forward
                     /note="In lacZ gene"
     primer_bind     6798..6817
                     /label=pBRrevBam
                     /note="pBR322 vectors, tet region, downstream of BamHI,
                     reverse primer"
     LTR             7017..515
                     /label=5' LTR
                     /note="5' long terminal repeat from murine embryonic stem
                     cell virus"
ORIGIN
        1 tgaaagaccc cacctgtagg tttggcaagc tagcttaagt aacgccattt tgcaaggcat
       61 ggaaaataca taactgagaa tagagaagtt cagatcaagg ttaggaacag agagacagca
      121 gaatatgggc caaacaggat atctgtggta agcagttcct gccccggctc agggccaaga
      181 acagatggtc cccagatgcg gtcccgccct cagcagtttc tagagaacca tcagatgttt
      241 ccagggtgcc ccaaggacct gaaatgaccc tgtgccttat ttgaactaac caatcagttc
      301 gcttctcgct tctgttcgcg cgcttctgct ccccgagctc aataaaagag cccacaaccc
      361 ctcactcggc gcgccagtcc tccgatagac tgcgtcgccc gggtacccgt attcccaata
      421 aagcctcttg ctgtttgcat ccgaatcgtg gactcgctga tccttgggag ggtctcctca
      481 gattgattga ctgcccacct cgggggtctt tcatttggag gttccaccga gatttggaga
      541 cccctgccca gggaccaccg acccccccgc cgggaggtaa gctggccagc ggtcgtttcg
      601 tgtctgtctc tgtctttgtg cgtgtttgtg ccggcatcta atgtttgcgc ctgcgtctgt
      661 actagttagc taactagctc tgtatctggc ggacccgtgg tggaactgac gagttctgaa
      721 cacccggccg caaccctggg agacgtccca gggactttgg gggccgtttt tgtggcccga
      781 cctgaggaag ggagtcgatg tggaatccga ccccgtcagg atatgtggtt ctggtaggag
      841 acgagaacct aaaacagttc ccgcctccgt ctgaattttt gctttcggtt tggaaccgaa
      901 gccgcgcgtc ttgtctgctg cagcgctgca gcatcgttct gtgttgtctc tgtctgactg
      961 tgtttctgta tttgtctgaa aattagggcc agactgttac cactccctta agtttgacct
     1021 taggtcactg gaaagatgtc gagcggatcg ctcacaacca gtcggtagat gtcaagaaga
     1081 gacgttgggt taccttctgc tctgcagaat ggccaacctt taacgtcgga tggccgcgag
     1141 acggcacctt taaccgagac ctcatcaccc aggttaagat caaggtcttt tcacctggcc
     1201 cgcatggaca cccagaccag gtcccctaca tcgtgacctg ggaagccttg gcttttgacc
     1261 cccctccctg ggtcaagccc tttgtacacc ctaagcctcc gcctcctctt cctccatccg
     1321 ccccgtctct cccccttgaa cctcctcgtt cgaccccgcc tcgatcctcc ctttatccag
     1381 ccctcactcc ttctctaggc gccggaatta gatccagatg accaccatgg tgagcaaggg
     1441 cgaggagctg ttcaccgggg tggtgcccat cctggtcgag ctggacggcg acgtaaacgg
     1501 ccacaagttc agcgtgtccg gcgagggcga gggcgatgcc acctacggca agctgaccct
     1561 gaagttcatc tgcaccaccg gcaagctgcc cgtgccctgg cccaccctcg tgaccaccct
     1621 gacctacggc gtgcagtgct tcagccgcta ccccgaccac atgaagcagc acgacttctt
     1681 caagtccgcc atgcccgaag gctacgtcca ggagcgcacc atcttcttca aggacgacgg
     1741 caactacaag acccgcgccg aggtgaagtt cgagggcgac accctggtga accgcatcga
     1801 gctgaagggc atcgacttca aggaggacgg caacatcctg gggcacaagc tggagtacaa
     1861 ctacaacagc cacaacgtct atatcatggc cgacaagcag aagaacggca tcaaggtgaa
     1921 cttcaagatc cgccacaaca tcgaggacgg cagcgtgcag ctcgccgacc actaccagca
     1981 gaacaccccc atcggcgacg gccccgtgct gctgcccgac aaccactacc tgagcaccca
     2041 gtccgccctg agcaaagacc ccaacgagaa gcgcgatcac atggtcctgc tggagttcgt
     2101 gaccgccgcc gggatcactc tcggcatgga cgagctgtac aagtagcgga gaattctacc
     2161 gggtagggga ggcgcttttc ccaaggcagt ctggagcatg cgctttagca gccccgctgg
     2221 gcacttggcg ctacacaagt ggcctctggc ctcgcacaca ttccacatcc accggtaggc
     2281 gccaaccggc tccgttcttt ggtggcccct tcgcgccacc ttctactcct cccctagtca
     2341 ggaagttccc ccccgccccg cagctcgcgt cgtgcaggac gtgacaaatg gaagtagcac
     2401 gtctcactag tctcgtgcag atggacagca ccgctgagca atggaagcgg gtaggccttt
     2461 ggggcagcgg ccaatagcag ctttgctcct tcgctttctg ggctcagagg ctgggaaggg
     2521 gtgggtccgg gggcgggctc aggggcgggc tcaggggcgg ggcgggcgcc cgaaggtcct
     2581 ccggaggccc ggcattctgc acgcttcaaa agcgcacgtc tgccgcgctg ttctcctctt
     2641 cctcatctcc gggcctttcg acctgcagcc caagcttacc atgaccgagt acaagcccac
     2701 ggtgcgcctc gccacccgcg acgacgtccc cagggccgta cgcaccctcg ccgccgcgtt
     2761 cgccgactac cccgccacgc gccacaccgt cgatccggac cgccacatcg agcgggtcac
     2821 cgagctgcaa gaactcttcc tcacgcgcgt cgggctcgac atcggcaagg tgtgggtcgc
     2881 ggacgacggc gccgcggtgg cggtctggac cacgccggag agcgtcgaag cgggggcggt
     2941 gttcgccgag atcggcccgc gcatggccga gttgagcggt tcccggctgg ccgcgcagca
     3001 acagatggaa ggcctcctgg cgccgcaccg gcccaaggag cccgcgtggt tcctggccac
     3061 cgtcggcgtc tcgcccgacc accagggcaa gggtctgggc agcgccgtcg tgctccccgg
     3121 agtggaggcg gccgagcgcg ccggggtgcc cgccttcctg gagacctccg cgccccgcaa
     3181 cctccccttc tacgagcggc tcggcttcac cgtcaccgcc gacgtcgagg tgcccgaagg
     3241 accgcgcacc tggtgcatga cccgcaagcc cggtgcctga cgcccgcccc acgacccgca
     3301 gcgcccgacc gaaaggagcg cacgacccca tgcatcgata aaataaaaga ttttatttag
     3361 tctccagaaa aaggggggaa tgaaagaccc cacctgtagg tttggcaagc tagcttaagt
     3421 aacgccattt tgcaaggcat ggaaaataca taactgagaa tagagaagtt cagatcaagg
     3481 ttaggaacag agagacagca gaatatgggc caaacaggat atctgtggta agcagttcct
     3541 gccccggctc agggccaaga acagatggtc cccagatgcg gtcccgccct cagcagtttc
     3601 tagagaacca tcagatgttt ccagggtgcc ccaaggacct gaaatgaccc tgtgccttat
     3661 ttgaactaac caatcagttc gcttctcgct tctgttcgcg cgcttctgct ccccgagctc
     3721 aataaaagag cccacaaccc ctcactcggc gcgccagtcc tccgatagac tgcgtcgccc
     3781 gggtacccgt gtatccaata aaccctcttg cagttgcatc cgacttgtgg tctcgctgtt
     3841 ccttgggagg gtctcctctg agtgattgac tacccgtcag cgggggtctt tcatgggtaa
     3901 cagtttcttg aagttggaga acaacattct gagggtagga gtcgaatatt aagtaatcct
     3961 gactcaatta gccactgttt tgaatccaca tactccaata ctcctgaaat agttcattat
     4021 ggacagcgca gaagagctgg ggagaattaa ttcgtaatca tggtcatagc tgtttcctgt
     4081 gtgaaattgt tatccgctca caattccaca caacatacga gccggaagca taaagtgtaa
     4141 agcctggggt gcctaatgag tgagctaact cacattaatt gcgttgcgct cactgcccgc
     4201 tttccagtcg ggaaacctgt cgtgccagct gcattaatga atcggccaac gcgcggggag
     4261 aggcggtttg cgtattgggc gctcttccgc ttcctcgctc actgactcgc tgcgctcggt
     4321 cgttcggctg cggcgagcgg tatcagctca ctcaaaggcg gtaatacggt tatccacaga
     4381 atcaggggat aacgcaggaa agaacatgtg agcaaaaggc cagcaaaagg ccaggaaccg
     4441 taaaaaggcc gcgttgctgg cgtttttcca taggctccgc ccccctgacg agcatcacaa
     4501 aaatcgacgc tcaagtcaga ggtggcgaaa cccgacagga ctataaagat accaggcgtt
     4561 tccccctgga agctccctcg tgcgctctcc tgttccgacc ctgccgctta ccggatacct
     4621 gtccgccttt ctcccttcgg gaagcgtggc gctttctcat agctcacgct gtaggtatct
     4681 cagttcggtg taggtcgttc gctccaagct gggctgtgtg cacgaacccc ccgttcagcc
     4741 cgaccgctgc gccttatccg gtaactatcg tcttgagtcc aacccggtaa gacacgactt
     4801 atcgccactg gcagcagcca ctggtaacag gattagcaga gcgaggtatg taggcggtgc
     4861 tacagagttc ttgaagtggt ggcctaacta cggctacact agaaggacag tatttggtat
     4921 ctgcgctctg ctgaagccag ttaccttcgg aaaaagagtt ggtagctctt gatccggcaa
     4981 acaaaccacc gctggtagcg gtggtttttt tgtttgcaag cagcagatta cgcgcagaaa
     5041 aaaaggatct caagaagatc ctttgatctt ttctacgggg tctgacgctc agtggaacga
     5101 aaactcacgt taagggattt tggtcatgag attatcaaaa aggatcttca cctagatcct
     5161 tttaaattaa aaatgaagtt ttaaatcaat ctaaagtata tatgagtaaa cttggtctga
     5221 cagttaccaa tgcttaatca gtgaggcacc tatctcagcg atctgtctat ttcgttcatc
     5281 catagttgcc tgactccccg tcgtgtagat aactacgata cgggagggct taccatctgg
     5341 ccccagtgct gcaatgatac cgcgagaccc acgctcaccg gctccagatt tatcagcaat
     5401 aaaccagcca gccggaaggg ccgagcgcag aagtggtcct gcaactttat ccgcctccat
     5461 ccagtctatt aattgttgcc gggaagctag agtaagtagt tcgccagtta atagtttgcg
     5521 caacgttgtt gccattgcta caggcatcgt ggtgtcacgc tcgtcgtttg gtatggcttc
     5581 attcagctcc ggttcccaac gatcaaggcg agttacatga tcccccatgt tgtgcaaaaa
     5641 agcggttagc tccttcggtc ctccgatcgt tgtcagaagt aagttggccg cagtgttatc
     5701 actcatggtt atggcagcac tgcataattc tcttactgtc atgccatccg taagatgctt
     5761 ttctgtgact ggtgagtact caaccaagtc attctgagaa tagtgtatgc ggcgaccgag
     5821 ttgctcttgc ccggcgtcaa tacgggataa taccgcgcca catagcagaa ctttaaaagt
     5881 gctcatcatt ggaaaacgtt cttcggggcg aaaactctca aggatcttac cgctgttgag
     5941 atccagttcg atgtaaccca ctcgtgcacc caactgatct tcagcatctt ttactttcac
     6001 cagcgtttct gggtgagcaa aaacaggaag gcaaaatgcc gcaaaaaagg gaataagggc
     6061 gacacggaaa tgttgaatac tcatactctt cctttttcaa tattattgaa gcatttatca
     6121 gggttattgt ctcatgagcg gatacatatt tgaatgtatt tagaaaaata aacaaatagg
     6181 ggttccgcgc acatttcccc gaaaagtgcc acctgacgtc taagaaacca ttattatcat
     6241 gacattaacc tataaaaata ggcgtatcac gaggcccttt cgtctcgcgc gtttcggtga
     6301 tgacggtgaa aacctctgac acatgcagct cccggagacg gtcacagctt gtctgtaagc
     6361 ggatgccggg agcagacaag cccgtcaggg cgcgtcagcg ggtgttggcg ggtgtcgggg
     6421 ctggcttaac tatgcggcat cagagcagat tgtactgaga gtgcaccata tgcggtgtga
     6481 aataccgcac agatgcgtaa ggagaaaata ccgcatcagg cgccattcgc cattcaggct
     6541 gcgcaactgt tgggaagggc gatcggtgcg ggcctcttcg ctattacgcc agctggcgaa
     6601 agggggatgt gctgcaaggc gattaagttg ggtaacgcca gggttttccc agtcacgacg
     6661 ttgtaaaacg acggcgcaag gaatggtgca tgcaaggaga tggcgcccaa cagtcccccg
     6721 gccacggggc ctgccaccat acccacgccg aaacaagcgc tcatgagccc gaagtggcga
     6781 gcccgatctt ccccatcggt gatgtcggcg atataggcgc cagcaaccgc acctgtggcg
     6841 ccggtgatgc cggccacgat gcgtccggcg tagaggcgat tagtccaatt tgttaaagac
     6901 aggatatcag tggtccaggc tctagttttg actcaacaat atcaccagct gaagcctata
     6961 gagtacgagc catagataaa ataaaagatt ttatttagtc tccagaaaaa ggggggaa
//
