[The description below was written by a language model from this plasmid's Addgene catalogue record and the feature table of its GenBank file.]
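Description:
MSCV-6NBC-GFP-PGK-Puro-Barcode44 is a 7,018 bp gammaretroviral transfer plasmid built on the murine stem cell virus (MSCV) backbone. It is one member of a series in which each plasmid carries a distinct synthetic six-nucleotide barcode. In bacteria it is maintained through a high-copy ColE1/pUC-type origin and selected with ampicillin via the beta-lactamase gene. Remnants of a lac promoter/operator region sit in the plasmid backbone outside the viral unit.

The proviral region is bounded by 5′ and 3′ long terminal repeats from murine embryonic stem cell virus. Downstream of the 5′ LTR lie the MESV Psi packaging signal and a truncated MMLV gag fragment lacking its start codon, which together support efficient encapsidation of the genomic RNA when viral proteins are supplied in trans by a packaging system. An EGFP coding sequence follows; no separate promoter is annotated upstream of it, so it is presumably expressed from the 5′ LTR. A mouse PGK promoter then drives puromycin N-acetyltransferase, so transduced cells can be both identified by fluorescence and selected with puromycin. The barcode insert is not annotated in the feature table. The record states only that it was cloned between a BglII site (destroyed) and an EcoRI site (retained), and the construct name suggests it lies adjacent to the GFP cassette.

Stable integration of the provirus gives a cell population a heritable DNA tag. According to the record, the plasmid is used to make barcoded cell line variants. The associated publication describes a multiplexed in vivo small-molecule screening platform, which suggests that differently barcoded populations are pooled and then distinguished by their barcodes.
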