Addgene plasmid #83721: MSCV-6NBC-GFP-PGK-Puro-Barcode44
Purpose: individual 6N barcode to make barcoded cell line variants
Depositing lab: Monte Winslow. Depositing organization: Stanford University. Publication: An in vivo multiplexed small-molecule screening platform. Gruner BM, Schulze CJ, Yang D, Ogasawara D, Dix MM, Rogers ZN, Chuang CH, McFarland CD, Chiou SH, Brown JM, Cravatt BF, Bogyo M, Winslow MM. Nat Methods. 2016 Sep 12. doi: 10.1038/nmeth.3992. PubMed 27617390.
Backbone
  Vector backbone: MSCV
  Vector type: Retroviral
  Selectable markers: Puromycin
Growth in bacteria
  Bacterial resistance: Ampicillin, 100 μg/mL
  Growth temperature: 37°C
  Growth strain: DH5alpha
  Copy number: High Copy
Gene/Insert
  Gene/Insert name: Barcode44
  Species: Synthetic
  Cloning method: Restriction Enzyme; 5′ cloning site BglII (destroyed during cloning); 3′ cloning site EcoRI (not destroyed)
  Sequencing primers: 5′ CCCTTGAACCTCCTCGTTCGACC
Terms and licenses: Academic/Nonprofit Terms; Industry Terms: Not Available to Industry
How to cite: MSCV-6NBC-GFP-PGK-Puro-Barcode44 was a gift from Monte Winslow (Addgene plasmid # 83721 ; http://n2t.net/addgene:83721 ; RRID:Addgene_83721)
