>Addgene plasmid #83721 | MSCV-6NBC-GFP-PGK-Puro-Barcode44 | addgene partial sequence | sequence record 165254 | pLXSN5 5'-CCCTTGAACCTCCTCGTTCGACC-3'
CAGCCCTCACTCCTTCTCTAGGCGCCGGAATTAGATCCAGATGACCACCATGGTGAGCAAGGGCGAGGAG
CTGTTCACCGGGGTGGTGCCCATCCTGGTCGAGCTGGACGGCGACGTAAACGGCCACAAGTTCAGCGTGT
CCGGCGAGGGCGAGGGCGATGCCACCTACGGCAAGCTGACCCTGAAGTTCATCTGCACCACCGGCAAGCT
GCCCGTGCCCTGGCCCACCCTCGTGACCACCCTGACCTACGGCGTGCAGTGCTTCAGCCGCTACCCCGAC
CACATGAAGCAGCACGACTTCTTCAAGTCCGCCATGCCCGAAGGCTACGTCCAGGAGCGCACCATCTTCT
TCAAGGACGACGGCAACTACAAGACCCGCGCCGAGGTGAAGTTCGAGGGCGACACCCTGGTGAACCGCAT
CGAGCTGAAGGGCATCGACTTCAAGGAGGACGGCAACATCCTGGGGCACAAGCTGGAGTACAACTACAAC
AGCCACAACGTCTATATCATGGCCGACAAGCAGAAGAACGGCATCAAGGTGAACTTCAAGATCCGCCACA
ACATCGAGGACGGCAGCGTGCAGCTCGCCGACCACTACCAGCAGAACACCCCCATCGGCGACGGCCCCGT
GCTGCTGCCCGACAACCACTACCTGAGCACCCAGTCCGCCCTGAGCAAAGACCCCAACGAGAAGCGCGAT
CACATGGTCCTGCTGGAGTTCGTGACCGCCGCCGGGATCACTCTCGGCATGGACGAGCTGTACAAGTAGC
GGAGAATTCTACCGGGTAGGGGAGGCGCTTTTCCCAAGGCAGTCTGGAGCATGCGCTTTAG
